Addgene plasmid #164949: pDestTol2-actinb-kcnk9-IRES-EGFP
Purpose: Tol2 construct: actinb (actb2) promoter driven zebrafish kcnk9 and EGFP
Depositing lab: GuangJun Zhang. Depositing organization: Purdue University. Publication: Potassium Channel-Associated Bioelectricity of the Dermomyotome Determines Fin Patterning in Zebrafish. Silic MR, Wu Q, Kim BH, Golling G, Chen KH, Freitas R, Chubykin AA, Mittal SK, Zhang G. Genetics. 2020 Aug;215(4):1067-1084. doi: 10.1534/genetics.120.303390. Epub 2020 Jun 16. PubMed 32546498.
Backbone
  Vector backbone: pDestTol2pA2
  Backbone size w/o insert (bp): 4179
  Total vector size (bp): 12664
  Vector type: Tol2 transposon destination vector
Growth in bacteria
  Bacterial resistance: Ampicillin, 100 μg/mL
  Growth temperature: 37°C
  Growth strain: NEB Stable
  Copy number: High Copy
Gene/Insert
  Gene/Insert name: kcnk9
  Species: D. rerio (zebrafish)
  Insert size (bp): 1473
  Entrez Gene: kcnk9 (a.k.a. si:ch211-268f14.1, si:ct583670.1)
  Promoter: actinb (actb2) promoter
  Tag / fusion protein: IRES-EGFP (C terminal on insert)
  Cloning method: Gateway Cloning
  Sequencing primers: 5′ M13R; 3′ T7
Terms and licenses: Academic/Nonprofit Terms; Industry Terms: Not Available to Industry
How to cite: pDestTol2-actinb-kcnk9-IRES-EGFP was a gift from GuangJun Zhang (Addgene plasmid # 164949 ; http://n2t.net/addgene:164949 ; RRID:Addgene_164949)
