[The description below was written by a language model from this plasmid's Addgene catalogue record and pLannotate feature annotations shown in this document.]
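Description:
pDestTol2-actinb-kcnk9-IRES-EGFP is a 12.7 kb Tol2 transposon expression clone for zebrafish transgenesis, assembled by multisite Gateway recombination into the pDestTol2pA2 destination backbone. It is maintained in E. coli as a high-copy plasmid through a ColE1/pUC-type origin and selected with ampicillin via the β-lactamase gene. A fragment of an M13/f1 phage origin and pBluescript-derived lac, T3 and T7 remnants are also present. The annotation software does not label the Tol2 arms directly. However, the short match to medaka tyrosinase next to the backbone probably reflects flanking sequence from the medaka locus where Tol2 was originally found.

The payload is bracketed by the Gateway scars attB4, attB1 and attB2, which mark the junctions of the 5′, middle and 3′ entry elements. The roughly 5 kb unannotated stretch between attB4 and attB1 corresponds in position to the zebrafish actinb (actb2) promoter named in the record, a strong and broadly active driver. Downstream lies the zebrafish kcnk9 coding sequence. The feature table labels it by homology to human KCNK9/TASK3, a pH-sensitive, voltage-insensitive two-pore background potassium channel. After attB2, an EMCV IRES directs separate translation of EGFP from the same transcript, so fluorescence reports expressing cells without fusing a tag to the channel. SV40 polyadenylation signals terminate the message.

When supplied with Tol2 transposase, the cassette can integrate into the zebrafish genome to give widespread kcnk9 overexpression marked by EGFP. The associated study examined how potassium channel-dependent bioelectric signalling influences fin patterning.
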