Features (pLannotate 1.2.2; 22 found; start..end, strand, type, name):
   5258..5278    +  protein_bind   attB1: mutant version of attB; core recombination site for the Gateway® BP reaction BP Clonase™
   5560..6756    +  CDS            KCNK9: KCNK9_HUMAN - Also known as TASK3. Experimental evidence at protein level: Swiss-Prot protein existence level 1. pH-dependent, voltage-insensitive, background potassium channel protein. From Homo sapiens (Human).
   6764..6784    -  protein_bind   attB2: mutant version of attB; core recombination site for the Gateway® BP reaction BP Clonase™
   6788..7374    +  misc_feature   IRES2: internal ribosome entry site (IRES) of the encephalomyocarditis virus (EMCV)
   7447..8166    +  CDS            EGFP: the original enhanced GFP (Yang et al., 1996) mammalian codon-optimized
   8174..8192    -  promoter       T7 promoter: promoter for bacteriophage T7 RNA polymerase
   8197..8331    -  polyA_signal   SV40 poly(A) signal: SV40 polyadenylation signal
   8418..8438    +  CDS            lacZα (fragment): LacZα fragment of β-galactosidase; lacZ fragment
   8454..8588    -  polyA_signal   SV40 poly(A) signal: SV40 polyadenylation signal
   8611..8694    -  CDS            large T antigen (fragment): large T antigen from SV40 (simian virus 40)
   9260..9300    -  misc_feature   MCS (fragment): pBluescript multiple cloning site
   9313..9331    -  promoter       T3 promoter: promoter for bacteriophage T3 RNA polymerase
   9374..9396    -  protein_bind   lac operator (fragment): The lac repressor binds to the lac operator to inhibit transcription in E. coli. This inhibition can be relieved by adding lactose or isopropyl-β-D-thiogalactopyranoside (IPTG). lac repressor encoded by lacI
   9400..9430    -  promoter       lac promoter: promoter for the E. coli lac operon
   9445..9466    -  protein_bind   CAP binding site: CAP binding activates transcription in the presence of cAMP. E. coli catabolite activator protein
   9479..9571    -  CDS            lacI (fragment): lac repressor; lacI; The lac repressor binds to the lac operator to inhibit transcription in E. coli. This inhibition can be relieved by adding lactose or isopropyl-β-D-thiogalactopyranoside (IPTG).
   9754..10342   -  rep_origin     ori: high-copy-number ColE1/pMB1/pBR322/pUC origin of replication
  10513..11373   -  CDS            AmpR: β-lactamase; bla; confers resistance to ampicillin, carbenicillin, and related antibiotics
  11374..11478   -  promoter       AmpR promoter: bla
  11504..11725   -  rep_origin     M13 ori (fragment) (sequence partly withheld): M13 bacteriophage origin of replication; arrow indicates direction of (+) strand synthesis
  11725..12012   +  CDS            tyr (fragment) (sequence partly withheld): TYRO_ORYLA - Also known as tyro. Experimental evidence at transcript level: Swiss-Prot protein existence level 2. This is a copper-containing oxidase that functions in the formation of pigments such as melanins and other polyphenolic compounds. From Oryzias latipes (Japanese rice fish) (Japanese killifish).
  12594..12614   +  protein_bind   attB4: mutant version of attB; core recombination site for the Gateway® BP reaction BP Clonase™
>Addgene plasmid #164949 | pDestTol2-actinb-kcnk9-IRES-EGFP | addgene full sequence | sequence record 325739 | Addgene NGS Result
CTTAATTTAGGTTGATTATTTTTGTCAATTTAATAATTACATTGTATTGTTCATATTTTATTGTCTTATT
GTGGTGTTTTTACAGCTTTTTTATTGTTCTGCTTTGTTACTGTTTGCCTTGTATGCATTGTAGCGCTTTG
GGTCTGAGAAAAGCGCACTATAAATAAACTGTATTATTATTATTAGGGATGGACATCACGGTGGCGCGAT
GGGTGGCACAATTACCTCACAGCAAGTAGGTTGCTGTTTAGAGCCCCGGCTGGATCAGTTGGCAGTTCTG
TGTGGAGTTTGCATGTTCTCCCTGTTCAAGTAGGTTTCCTCCCGGTGCTCTGGTTTCCCCTCACAAGTCC
AAAGACATGATGTATAGGTGAATGGGGTAAGCTAAATTGACCATAGTGAGTGTGTGTGTGTGTGTGAATG
AGAGTGTATAGGTGTTTCCCAGTGTTAGGTTGCAACTGGAAGGACATCTGCTGTGTAAAACATATGCAGG
ATAAGTTGGCGGTTCATTCCCCTATGGTGACCCCTGGTTAATTAAAGGACTAAGTTGAAAATGAATGAAT
GAATGAATGATTAGAGATAAACCGATACCACTTTTTTACAAACCGATATGAGTACAAGTATAATAGTTTC
TGTTACTCGACAATACTGAGTACCGATTCTGATACTTCTTGGATTTGGTTTCAATGTAATTAATTTGAAA
GAAGGTTTTATTTCTTGCCTGTCGCAAGGATGAACACAAAAATCTTTACCAGAAGGATATTTTAAGCTAA
GAATATACGCACGTTGTTGACAACCCTGTATCGATTACCGATTAAACGTGGACATTTAAAGGATAAGTTA
TGCTTGCGCCATCACAACTTTACACATTACATGATCAAAGATCATATTGAATATTCGGTTTATTCGTCAG
AAGCCTATAGATTTGTTAAAAGTGTATTTTATAAACGGATGGTTTATAAAGACTAAGCTATTAATATATC
AGACATTCATTAATACATCAAGACATCGATGTCAGGTAGGACAACAAATCACATCCATGTAATGAAATCT
TGTTGAGTGGTATTGGTGCGTGGTTTCAGCATTTCATGTGCAATACGAGTAAGAATATTTTAACCAAGTA
TCGACCCAAAACCTGATACTGGTATCGGTGCATCCCTTATTATTATTATTATCAAAAACACACTTGTTTT
ATTTATGTGGGTGCCAAACAACAAACTATGAAATGCAGCATGACACGCCCAAAAAGTGTTCCTTTGAGAA
CAACTTCATAAATATGTTTCTTATCATTATGCATGAATGGTGTACTGGGAGAGCTTTGGTATCAGAATTG
AGATAAGAGACTTTGGCATTCTAAAGGACAATGACATTATCACACTGACAGTCAACAACACTTTATTGCT
CTGGAAATCTTATGTCATGGGGCAAAGCTGAGGTTCATTAGGACAGTACCTTATTTAGAGATGAATGGGA
AGGCTGTAGTGGGCTGCTATCAGGGAAGGGTGGTGGTCCTCGGGGGAACTATGGACTCACAAAAGCACAT
CTGCTGTAACAAGATCCCCTGTGCAATCTACAAAAGTTACAAAGAGAAGCATGGTTGGTTAAAAAATAGA
ATTGACTGGATATGCTGAATGCATTGTTTGTTGTGTGTTACATCACATTAACCACAGATTGGTGCTAAAT
ATTTGCTTATCTTATAAAAACCTGTGTGTTTATAAAGGGGGGTGTGGATGGATGCTTGGCATTCTTTGAA
AAGATGTTGGGGGATGGAAGGAGGAGACCTTATTGATGAGTATCCAGTTTGCAGATAACAAGTTTTTAGA
CATTCATACTATGATGCTGTTTATGTCTGTTTTTTCTCATTTTTTCTATACACAAACAGCTATAAAACAT
TCACTTTTATATCTGATGCTGTATATTAAATTTCGTTGTATTTATTCTGTTTGCTCTGTTGGGTCATAGC
TAGGGCCAGACAGAATCTGCTGACATTTTTTGCTTTTTCTGCAGAGAATTTTGTAAACAATCTGTGATTT
ATGCGAGATTTTTTCGGGAGTATCGTAACTAAAAACTTACTATATGAAATAAAAAAAAATAATACCTTTT
TAACTTTTAATAAATATATACAATGCAAGTCCACCTAGATCCAATTATTTGGTCGACAAAGCAAGTCTCT
CACATAATATATCTTCTAAAAGACAGAAAACATTACTTTCAGACCATATTGTAATCAAATGAACACTTTC
ATATTAGTCAATAATATTACGGAAATGTATTTAAAAACTGAATAAACATATATTTACACCTTTGTCTTTA
TTTCTAGAGTGCTTTTACAATGTAGATTGTGTCAAAGCAGCTTAACTTAGAGGATTAGTATAGTAAATTG
AAACTGTGTCAGTCCATTTTTTAAGAGTTTAAGTTCAGTTCAGTTTAGTTCAGTGTGAGTTAATTTTTAC
TGCTGAGAGTCCAAACACTAAAGAGCAAATCCAAATACACAAGTCAATAAATAAACTCAATGATGGGCTA
AAGATCTGGGGAAATCTGCAGATTTCTGTGCGCACAGATTCTGTGTGGGCCTAGTCATTACCTATACTCA
ACGTTTACTCTGAGAAACTTCCATATTTTAGAGGTAAAATGCTCAGAATTGTAAAAAGTCTTGTCAAAAT
ACTTGGAATTTGCCAAAAACAAAATAAAAGTCACATCACCTCATTGTCCTTGGTATCAGCAAGCACTTTT
AACACAATCAGCTGTTTTTGTTTATAACTCCCACTGAAGGCCATGTGCATTACTCCCAAGTTACACAGTA
AAAAGTCACATGTAGTTTATCATGATCACTGCTGCTCAAGCACAGCTTTATCTGTTATTCAGTGTGGCAA
TATCTGAAATGTGTGCAAAATATTATTTATTGTAGCTGATCACCAACACTTTCAGTGTTTTTTTTTTCTA
CTTTTAATGAGAATTATGTTCTTAGGATTTATCCTTATAAACCTCTTTAAAAAGAAATGTTATGTCTGCA
TAGACACGACATGAAATTATGAACAGAAAATTTAACTATTTAAGATCAAGACTTGACATATAACATTTCT
AATGAACATTAAACCTGAGGTAGGCCCACTTGCAAAAATGTAACTGCTATCACTCACTTTATACATCATT
GTGTAACTTGTACACACAAAAATAGTGAAGCAATGTGGCATGGAATGCAGGTCCCATTCATTCAAAGTTA
TTAAAGCACTTTCTTAAAGTGCATTACTACTGAGCTAAGACCAGCTAGTTGCTCATACAACATACTACAA
GTAGTGTCATCCTAATTTGGATAAAAAAAATGTCCATTTTATACATGGAAAAGTACTCATTAGATCCCCC
ATTGTTTGTATTACGGTATTTCGTGAACACAAGAGGTAAATGACCTACAGAGCTGCTGTTGTGTTAGATT
GAAAACACAACACAGGATCATGGAGGCATCCATCATTATGACGCATTCTGCCACTTGTAACTCTGCACAG
ACTTTTTGAAAAGTTTAATTGAGTCTTGGCGTTGTCGCAGAAAAATACGAAAAATTCTGTGTTAAAATTT
GCAAATAAAAATTCCAGTTTTATAGGAAATCGCCATGGCCTTGTTCTTTAACCAGTTAAGCTTCCCCTTC
TTTCACTCTCAAGTTGCAAGAAGCAAGTGTAGCAATGTGCACGCGACAGCCGGGTGTGTGACGCTGGACC
AATCAGAGCACAGAGCTCCGAAAGTTTACCTTTTATGGCTAGAGCCGGGTATGTGCCGTCATATAAAAGA
GCGCGCCCAGCTTTTCAGCCTCACTTTGAGCTCCTCCACACGCAGCTAGTGCGGAATATCATCTGCTTGT
AACCCATTCTCTTAAGTCGACAACCCCCCAAACCCAAGGTGAGTTGGTTTTACAGTTTTTAAGCGTTTAA
TTATAGTTTCTATCTATTAATGTTAAGTAAAATGTGTAAATGGATAAATATGATTTGATGAAGTCTTTAG
ACAGTTCATAACGGTCTCTTTGTAGTTATCTACTAGGTTTGATTTATAAGTGGTGGTTCTTTTGATAATC
TATGTTACATTTAATAAATATTGGCTGTATCTTAACTTTTTTGTAGCGTTAGTGGATGTGGCAGGTGAGA
ATGTCGGTAATTTAACGTGACCAGTCGTAGGCACGACATTGAACATTGAATAGGCCGGTGTGAAATGGGT
GTTAAGTCTTAATATAAAGTTGTGTTCTGGCTAATCTCTCTTTAACAGCCATAAATGTGATTTTTAACTA
CAGTTTTGAGGGTGCTGGTGAGCATGTTGCACACTTGATGGATAGCCGGCATGGGAAGTTCTTTGTGCAG
GCAGTGCTGCAGCAGGGTGTGACCTACTTTAGCTAGCCGGCTAACCAGCTCTCATCTGATGTAACGTAAA
CCCCATCAATCTAACATCGGCTCATTCGTGCTTTATAAGATCGAAGATCTTGTTATTAGTAACGGGTATT
GGCATTTAGTTTTAACTTGGTTAATTTTCTTTTTGTTATGTGTTCTATTTAAATGTAGCCTGCAGCCCCC
TCTGTCTTTAATGAAGCTGAAGATTAACGTTAACGTTAGTGAAGTGTTGTATCCGCTATGAAAGATTTGA
ATTTTAGAGGTGTGGTCCACTTTAATAACGGCTGCGGAGTTCTCTGGCTGCACTTCAGCCGCTGTGACTG
TCGAAGCAGAGCCCATCAGTTTTTCAGGATCTCGGTGATTTTTGAGGCTAGACTATGAACTGAACCGACT
GAGAGTGACCGTCCAGAAATGCTTTAGTGTGAAGTCTCCGCTCACGAGGAGTCCGTGGACTGACTGCAGA
TCTGTGACGCAGTAACACCCGGCGGCAGACACCCGTTGAAATGCGGTTGTGTAATTGATCGCAGGCGAGG
GTGGAAGAGGATGTGAAACTTCATTTGTGTAAAATTTAGGGAGTGGTCCTGGTGTGATGAATGTCGAAAT
CTGTTCCTTTTTACTGAGCCCTACGACTCTGGCTGAGTGCCACACCGCCGGCAGCCGCAAAGCGGCTCAA
ACCATTGCCTTTTATGGTAATAATGAGAGAATGCAGAGGGACTTCCTTTGTCTGGCATATCTGAGGCGCG
CGCTGTCACTAGCGCCCACCAGCGGTCAGACTGTAGAATGCAGAGCAAAACAGGAAGTTGACTCCAGATG
GTCACATGCTTGCTGAAACGCCTCTCCCTGGCAGCAGTGCAATTCTAACAGTTTCCCTTTCTTTTACAGT
TCAGCCTCAAGTTTGTACAAAAAAGCAGGCTTCACCATGGCACTGCGCGCCGGGAGGACTTTGCTGTGGT
TCGGGCAGGTTTTGCGCAGAGTTTCGCGGCTGCAGGGCTTGTGGTCCCGGCGCTCCAGCAGTCTGCTGTG
TCTCTCCAACAGCCAGGAGCACGACCAAGGGACCTGTTACAGCCGCAACCGGTGTCCGAAGACGCATCGG
CAGCAACACTGCCCCTATCCGCCCTTTCCAGACTGCTGCTGCGCCTTCCCGGGGGATAAGAGGGGACATG
AACCCCTCAGCCGCCGGTTCCTGGTGGCCATGAAGAGGCAGAACGTGCGGACGCTGTCCCTGATCGTCTG
CACGTTCACCTATCTGCTGGTCGGGGCCGCGGTGTTTGACGCGCTCGAGTCGGACTTCGAGATGCGGGAG
AAGGAGCAGCTGGAGGCGGAGGAGAAGCGCCTCCAGGGCAAGTACAACATCAGTGAGGATGACTATAAAA
AGCTGCAGACCATCATCATGGAGGCCGAGCCGCACAGAGCAGGGGTCCAGTGGAAATTTGCAGGCTCGTT
TTACTTTGCCATCACTGTCATAACCACTATAGGTTATGGTCACGCAGCTCCAGGCACAGATGCTGGGAAG
GCCTTCTGCATGTTTTACGCCGTGCTGGGGATCCCGCTCACGCTGGTGATGTTCCAGAGCCTCGGCGAGC
GGATGAACACCTTCGTCAAGTACTTGCTAAAGCGCATCAAGAAGTGCTGCGGGATGCGCATCACAGAGGT
GTCCATGGAGAACATGGTAACAGTGGGCTTCTTCTCTTGCATGGGCACGCTCTGCATCGGCGCTGCCGCA
TTTTCCCAGTACGAGGACTGGAGCTTCTTCCAGTCCTATTACTATTGTTTCATAACACTCACCACTATTG
GCTTCGGGGACTTCGTGGCCCTCCAGAAGAACAAAGCCCTGCAGAAAAAGCCTCTTTACGTGGCGTTCAG
CTTCATGTACATCCTAGTGGGGCTGACGGTCATCGGGGCCTTCCTCAATCTGGTGGTGCTACGCTTCTTG
ACCATGAACAGCGAGGACGAGCGACGGGATGCTGAGGAGAGGGCGTCCCTGGCGGGGAACCGCAGTAGCA
TGATCATCCACATCCAAGAAGACACGCTTCAGAGGAGTCGGCGGAGGCGAGAACAGCAGCAGAACCGCTA
CCGTCCCGAAGTCACCGATCTCCAGTCGGTTTGCTCCTGCATGCACTACCACTCGCATGAGTTCGGGAGC
TCGGTCGGCCTCGGGTTGGGATTGGGAGGAGGTGGCGGAGGTGCGTTTCCGCAGCAGAACTCATTCGGCT
CGCAGTTGAGCCCGCATCCGTACCATCACTACCACTCAACGGTGTCCTACCGCATCGAGGAGATCTCACC
GAGCACCTTGAAAAACAGCTTCCTTCCTTCCCCGATCAGCTCCATCTCTCCTGGGCTGCACAGCTTCGCG
GAAAACCTCCGGCTTATGAGACGACGCAAGTCCATCTGAGACCCAGCTTTCTTGTACAAAGTGGCCGCCC
CTCTCCCTCCCCCCCCCCTAACGTTACTGGCCGAAGCCGCTTGGAATAAGGCCGGTGTGCGTTTGTCTAT
ATGTTATTTTCCACCATATTGCCGTCTTTTGGCAATGTGAGGGCCCGGAAACCTGGCCCTGTCTTCTTGA
CGAGCATTCCTAGGGGTCTTTCCCCTCTCGCCAAAGGAATGCAAGGTCTGTTGAATGTCGTGAAGGAAGC
AGTTCCTCTGGAAGCTTCTTGAAGACAAACAACGTCTGTAGCGACCCTTTGCAGGCAGCGGAACCCCCCA
CCTGGCGACAGGTGCCTCTGCGGCCAAAAGCCACGTGTATAAGATACACCTGCAAAGGCGGCACAACCCC
AGTGCCACGTTGTGAGTTGGATAGTTGTGGAAAGAGTCAAATGGCTCTCCTCAAGCGTATTCAACAAGGG
GCTGAAGGATGCCCAGAAGGTACCCCATTGTATGGGATCTGATCTGGGGCCTCGGTACACATGCTTTACA
TGTGTTTAGTCGAGGTTAAAAAAACGTCTAGGCCCCCCGAACCACGGGGACGTGGTTTTCCTTTGAAAAA
CACGATGATAATATGGCCACAACCATGGCTCCAAAGAAGAAGCGTAAGGTAAATCGATCGAATTCAAGGC
CTCTCGAGCCTCTAGAAGGTGGCGGAATGGTGAGCAAGGGCGAGGAGCTGTTCACCGGGGTGGTGCCCAT
CCTGGTCGAGCTGGACGGCGACGTAAACGGCCACAAGTTCAGCGTGTCCGGCGAGGGCGAGGGCGATGCC
ACCTACGGCAAGCTGACCCTGAAGTTCATCTGCACCACCGGCAAGCTGCCCGTGCCCTGGCCCACCCTCG
TGACCACCCTGACCTACGGCGTGCAGTGCTTCAGCCGCTACCCCGACCACATGAAGCAGCACGACTTCTT
CAAGTCCGCCATGCCCGAAGGCTACGTCCAGGAGCGCACCATCTTCTTCAAGGACGACGGCAACTACAAG
ACCCGCGCCGAGGTGAAGTTCGAGGGCGACACCCTGGTGAACCGCATCGAGCTGAAGGGCATCGACTTCA
AGGAGGACGGCAACATCCTGGGGCACAAGCTGGAGTACAACTACAACAGCCACAACGTCTATATCATGGC
CGACAAGCAGAAGAACGGCATCAAGGTGAACTTCAAGATCCGCCACAACATCGAGGACGGCAGCGTGCAG
CTCGCCGACCACTACCAGCAGAACACCCCCATCGGCGACGGCCCCGTGCTGCTGCCCGACAACCACTACC
TGAGCACCCAGTCCGCCCTGAGCAAAGACCCCAACGAGAAGCGCGATCACATGGTCCTGCTGGAGTTCGT
GACCGCCGCCGGGATCACTCTCGGCATGGACGAGCTGTACAAGTAACTGCAGCCCTATAGTGAGTCGTAT
TACGTAGATCCAGACATGATAAGATACATTGATGAGTTTGGACAAACCACAACTAGAATGCAGTGAAAAA
AATGCTTTATTTGTGAAATTTGTGATGCTATTGCTTTATTTGTAACCATTATAAGCTGCAATAAACAAGT
TAACAACAACAATTGCATTCATTTTATGTTTCAGGTTCAGGGGGAGGTGTGGGAGGTTTTTTCCAACTTT
ATTATACATAGTTGATAATTCACTGGCCGTCGTTTTACGGTACCATCGATGATGATCCAGACATGATAAG
ATACATTGATGAGTTTGGACAAACCACAACTAGAATGCAGTGAAAAAAATGCTTTATTTGTGAAATTTGT
GATGCTATTGCTTTATTTGTAACCATTATAAGCTGCAATAAACAAGTTAACAACAACAATTGCATTCATT
TTATGTTTCAGGTTCAGGGGGAGGTGTGGGAGGTTTTTTAAAGCAAGTAAAACCTCTACAAATGTGGTAT
GGCTGATTATGATCCTCTAGATCAGATCTGCGAAGATACGGCCACGGGTGCTCTTGATCCTGTGGCTGAT
TTTGGACTGTGCTGCTCGCAGCTGCTGATGAATCACATACTTCCTCCATTTTCTTCCACTGATTGACTGT
TATAATTTCCCTAATTTCCAGGTCAAGGTGCTGTGCATTGTGGTAATAGATGTGACATGACGTCACTTCC
AAAGGACCAATGAACATGTCTGACCAATTTCATATAATGTGAAAACGATTTTCATAGGCAGAATAAATAA
CATTTAAATTAAACTGGGCATCAGCGCAATTCAATTGGTTTGGTAATAGCAAGGGAAAATAGAATGAAGT
GATCTCCAAAAAATAAGTACTTTTTGACTGTAAATAAAATTGTAAGGAGTAAAAAGTACTTTTTTTTCTA
AAAAAATGTAATTAAGTAAAAGTAAAAGTATTGATTTTTAATTGTACTCAAGTAAAGTAAAAATCCCCAA
AAATAATACTTAAGTACAGTAATCAAGTAAAATTACTCAAGTACTTTACACCTCTGGTTCTTGACCCCCT
ACCTTCAGCAAGCCCAGCAGATCCACTAGTTCTAGAGCGGCCGCCACCGCGGTGGAGCTCCAGCTTTTGT
TCCCTTTAGTGAGGGTTAATTGCGCGCTTGGCGTAATCATGGTCATAGCTGTTTCCTGTGTGAAATTGTT
ATCCGCTCACAATTCCACACAACATACGAGCCGGAAGCATAAAGTGTAAAGCCTGGGGTGCCTAATGAGT
GAGCTAACTCACATTAATTGCGTTGCGCTCACTGCCCGCTTTCCAGTCGGGAAACCTGTCGTGCCAGCTG
CATTAATGAATCGGCCAACGCGCGGGGAGAGGCGGTTTGCGTATTGGGCGCTCTTCCGCTTCCTCGCTCA
CTGACTCGCTGCGCTCGGTCGTTCGGCTGCGGCGAGCGGTATCAGCTCACTCAAAGGCGGTAATACGGTT
ATCCACAGAATCAGGGGATAACGCAGGAAAGAACATGTGAGCAAAAGGCCAGCAAAAGGCCAGGAACCGT
AAAAAGGCCGCGTTGCTGGCGTTTTTCCATAGGCTCCGCCCCCCTGACGAGCATCACAAAAATCGACGCT
CAAGTCAGAGGTGGCGAAACCCGACAGGACTATAAAGATACCAGGCGTTTCCCCCTGGAAGCTCCCTCGT
GCGCTCTCCTGTTCCGACCCTGCCGCTTACCGGATACCTGTCCGCCTTTCTCCCTTCGGGAAGCGTGGCG
CTTTCTCATAGCTCACGCTGTAGGTATCTCAGTTCGGTGTAGGTCGTTCGCTCCAAGCTGGGCTGTGTGC
ACGAACCCCCCGTTCAGCCCGACCGCTGCGCCTTATCCGGTAACTATCGTCTTGAGTCCAACCCGGTAAG
ACACGACTTATCGCCACTGGCAGCAGCCACTGGTAACAGGATTAGCAGAGCGAGGTATGTAGGCGGTGCT
ACAGAGTTCTTGAAGTGGTGGCCTAACTACGGCTACACTAGAAGAACAGTATTTGGTATCTGCGCTCTGC
TGAAGCCAGTTACCTTCGGAAAAAGAGTTGGTAGCTCTTGATCCGGCAAACAAACCACCGCTGGTAGCGG
TGGTTTTTTTGTTTGCAAGCAGCAGATTACGCGCAGAAAAAAAGGATCTCAAGAAGATCCTTTGATCTTT
TCTACGGGGTCTGACGCTCAGTGGAACGAAAACTCACGTTAAGGCATTTTGGTCATGAGATTATCAAAAA
GGATCTTCACCTAGATCCTTTTAAATTAAAAATGAAGTTTTAAATCAATCTAAAGTATATATGAGTAAAC
TTGGTCTGACAGTTACCAATGCTTAATCAGTGAGGCACCTATCTCAGCGATCTGTCTATTTCGTTCATCC
ATAGTTGCCTGACTCCCCGTCGTGTAGATAACTACGATACGGGAGGGCTTACCATCTGGCCCCAGTGCTG
CAATGATACCGCGAGACCCACGCTCACCGGCTCCAGATTTATCAGCAATAAACCAGCCAGCCGGAAGGGC
CGAGCGCAGAAGTGGTCCTGCAACTTTATCCGCCTCCATCCAGTCTATTAATTGTTGCCGGGAAGCTAGA
GTAAGTAGTTCGCCAGTTAATAGTTTGCGCAACGTTGTTGCCATTGCTACAGGCATCGTGGTGTCACGCT
CGTCGTTTGGTATGGCTTCATTCAGCTCCGGTTCCCAACGATCAAGGCGAGTTACATGATCCCCCATGTT
GTGCAAAAAAGCGGTTAGCTCCTTCGGTCCTCCGATCGTTGTCAGAAGTAAGTTGGCCGCAGTGTTATCA
CTCATGGTTATGGCAGCACTGCATAATTCTCTTACTGTCATGCCATCCGTAAGATGCTTTTCTGTGACTG
GTGAGTACTCAACCAAGTCATTCTGAGAATAGTGTATGCGGCGACCGAGTTGCTCTTGCCCGGCGTCAAT
ACGGGATAATACCGCGCCACATAGCAGAACTTTAAAAGTGCTCATCATTGGAAAACGTTCTTCGGGGCGA
AAACTCTCAAGGATCTTACCGCTGTTGAGATCCAGTTCGATGTAACCCACTCGTGCACCCAACTGATCTT
CAGCATCTTTTACTTTCACCAGCGTTTCTGGGTGAGCAAAAACAGGAAGGCAAAATGCCGCAAAAAAGGG
AATAAGGGCGACACGGAAATGTTGAATACTCATACTCTTCCTTTTTCAATATTATTGAAGCATTTATCAG
GGTTATTGTCTCATGAGCGGATACATATTTGAATGTATTTAGAAAAATAAACAAATAGGGGTTCCGCGCA
CATTTCCCCGAAAAGTGCCACCTAAATTGTAAGCGTTAATATTTTGTTAAAATTCGCGTTAAATTTTTGT
TAAATCAGCTCATTTTTTAACCAATAGGCCGAAATCGGCAAAATCCCTTATAAATCAAAAGAATAGACCG
AGATAGGGT
[37 nt withheld, positions 11630-11666]
AAAGAACGTGGACTCCAACGTCAAAGG
[32 nt withheld, positions 11694-11725]
GCTGGCTAAGAACTCATCAGCCTCCCCGGTCCATCTACCCACGTACCAATGCACCAATTGGCCACAATGA
CGGCTACTACATGGTGCCATTCCTTCCTCTTTATAGGAATGGAGACTACCTCCTGTCCAACAATGCTCTT
GGATACGAGTACGCCTACCTGTTGGACCCAGGTCATTGCACAACACCAGAAATGCCCTCTGATCTGCAAA
AGACGTGAATATCTGTTCAGACACCCATATCCACTCTGTTCCACACAGGTCAGAGGTTTGTCCAGGAGTT
CTTGACAGAGGTGTAAAAAGTACTCAAAAATTTTACTCAAGTGAAAGTACAAGTACTTAGGGAAAATTTT
ACTCAATTAAAAGTAAAAGTATCTGGCTAGAATCTTACTTGAGTAAAAGTAAAAAAGTACTCCATTAAAA
TTGTACTTGAGTATTAAGGAAGTAAAAGTAAAAGCAAGAAAGAAAACTAGAGATTCTTGTTTAAGCTTTT
AATCTCAAAAAACATTAAATGAAATGCATACAAGGTTTTATCCTGCTTTAGAACTGTTTGTATTTAATTA
TCAAACTATAAGACAGACAATCTAATGCCAGTACACGCTACTCAAAGTTGTAAAACCTCAGATTTAACTT
CAGTAGAAGCTGATTCTCAAAATTGTTAGTGTCAAGCCTAGCTCTTTTGGGGCTGAAAAGCAATCCTGCA
GTGCTGAAAAGCCTCTCACAGGCAGCCGATGCGGGAAGAGGTGTATTAGTCTTGATAGAGAGGCTGCAAA
TAGCAGGAAACGTGAGCAGAGACTCCCTGGTGTCTGAAACACAGGCCAGATGGGCCCTCGAGCAGGAAAC
AGCTATGACCATGATTACGCCAAGCTATCAACTTTGTATAGAAAAGTTGAAAATTCCAGTTTGAAGAAAC
TTTTCAAGACTCACCTTTTCACTGTTGGT
